>Addgene plasmid #67843 | pET-scFv-T | depositor full sequence | sequence record 117725 | pET-scFv-T sequence 5772 bps
ATCCGGATATAGTTCCTCCTTTCAGCAAAAAACCCCTCAAGACCCGTTTAGAGGCCCCAAGGGGTTATGC
TAGTTATTGCTCAGCGGTGGCAGCAGCCAACTCAGCTTCCTTTCGGGCTTTGTTAGCAGCCGGATCTCAG
TGGTGGTGGTGGTGGTGCTCGAAGGATCCGCGTTATTAAAGCTTGTGATGGTGATGATGATGTGCGGCCG
CCCGTTTGATTTCCACCTTGGTCCCTTGGCCGAACGTATGAGGCCGCTTCAAAATCTGTTGACAGTAGTA
AGTTGCAAAATCTTCAGGTTGCAGACTGCTGATGGTGAGAGTGAAATCTGTCCCAGATCCACTGCCACTG
AACCTTGATGGGACCCCACTTTGCAACATGGATGCCCGATAGATCAGGAGCTTAGGGGCTTTCCCTGGTT
TCTGCTGATACCAATTTAAATAGCTGCTAATGCTCTGACTTGCCCGGCAAGTGATGGTGACTCTGTCTCC
TACAGATGCAGACAGGGAGGATGGAGACTGGGTCATCTGGATGTCCGTCGACCCGCCACCGCCGCTGCCA
CCTCCGCCTGAACCGCCTCCACCGCTCGAGACGGTGACCAGGGTTCCCTGGCCCCAGTAGTCAAACACCT
CGGCCATGGCCGGCTGGGCCGCGAGTAATAACAATCCAGCGGCTGCCGTAGGCAATAGGTATTTCATATG
TATATCTCCTTCTTAAAGTTAAACAAAATTATTTCTAGAGGGGAATTGTTATCCGCTCACAATTCCCCTA
TAGTGAGTCGTATTAATTTCGCGGGATCGAGATCGATCTCGATCCTCTACGCCGGACGCATCGTGGCCGG
CATCACCGGCGCCACAGGTGCGGTTGCTGGCGCCTATATCGCCGACATCACCGATGGGGAAGATCGGGCT
CGCCACTTCGGGCTCATGAGCGCTTGTTTCGGCGTGGGTATGGTGGCAGGCCCCGTGGCCGGGGGACTGT
TGGGCGCCATCTCCTTGCATGCACCATTCCTTGCGGCGGCGGTGCTCAACGGCCTCAACCTACTACTGGG
CTGCTTCCTAATGCAGGAGTCGCATAAGGGAGAGCGTCGAGATCCCGGACACCATCGAATGGCGCAAAAC
CTTTCGCGGTATGGCATGATAGCGCCCGGAAGAGAGTCAATTCAGGGTGGTGAATGTGAAACCAGTAACG
TTATACGATGTCGCAGAGTATGCCGGTGTCTCTTATCAGACCGTTTCCCGCGTGGTGAACCAGGCCAGCC
ACGTTTCTGCGAAAACGCGGGAAAAAGTGGAAGCGGCGATGGCGGAGCTGAATTACATTCCCAACCGCGT
GGCACAACAACTGGCGGGCAAACAGTCGTTGCTGATTGGCGTTGCCACCTCCAGTCTGGCCCTGCACGCG
CCGTCGCAAATTGTCGCGGCGATTAAATCTCGCGCCGATCAACTGGGTGCCAGCGTGGTGGTGTCGATGG
TAGAACGAAGCGGCGTCGAAGCCTGTAAAGCGGCGGTGCACAATCTTCTCGCGCAACGCGTCAGTGGGCT
GATCATTAACTATCCGCTGGATGACCAGGATGCCATTGCTGTGGAAGCTGCCTGCACTAATGTTCCGGCG
TTATTTCTTGATGTCTCTGACCAGACACCCATCAACAGTATTATTTTCTCCCATGAAGACGGTACGCGAC
TGGGCGTGGAGCATCTGGTCGCATTGGGTCACCAGCAAATCGCGCTGTTAGCGGGCCCATTAAGTTCTGT
CTCGGCGCGTCTGCGTCTGGCTGGCTGGCATAAATATCTCACTCGCAATCAAATTCAGCCGATAGCGGAA
CGGGAAGGCGACTGGAGTGCCATGTCCGGTTTTCAACAAACCATGCAAATGCTGAATGAGGGCATCGTTC
CCACTGCGATGCTGGTTGCCAACGATCAGATGGCGCTGGGCGCAATGCGCGCCATTACCGAGTCCGGGCT
GCGCGTTGGTGCGGACATCTCGGTAGTGGGATACGACGATACCGAAGACAGCTCATGTTATATCCCGCCG
TTAACCACCATCAAACAGGATTTTCGCCTGCTGGGGCAAACCAGCGTGGACCGCTTGCTGCAACTCTCTC
AGGGCCAGGCGGTGAAGGGCAATCAGCTGTTGCCCGTCTCACTGGTGAAAAGAAAAACCACCCTGGCGCC
CAATACGCAAACCGCCTCTCCCCGCGCGTTGGCCGATTCATTAATGCAGCTGGCACGACAGGTTTCCCGA
CTGGAAAGCGGGCAGTGAGCGCAACGCAATTAATGTAAGTTAGCTCACTCATTAGGCACCGGGATCTCGA
CCGATGCCCTTGAGAGCCTTCAACCCAGTCAGCTCCTTCCGGTGGGCGCGGGGCATGACTATCGTCGCCG
CACTTATGACTGTCTTCTTTATCATGCAACTCGTAGGACAGGTGCCGGCAGCGCTCTGGGTCATTTTCGG
CGAGGACCGCTTTCGCTGGAGCGCGACGATGATCGGCCTGTCGCTTGCGGTATTCGGAATCTTGCACGCC
CTCGCTCAAGCCTTCGTCACTGGTCCCGCCACCAAACGTTTCGGCGAGAAGCAGGCCATTATCGCCGGCA
TGGCGGCCCCACGGGTGCGCATGATCGTGCTCCTGTCGTTGAGGACCCGGCTAGGCTGGCGGGGTTGCCT
TACTGGTTAGCAGAATGAATCACCGATACGCGAGCGAACGTGAAGCGACTGCTGCTGCAAAACGTCTGCG
ACCTGAGCAACAACATGAATGGTCTTCGGTTTCCGTGTTTCGTAAAGTCTGGAAACGCGGAAGTCAGCGC
CCTGCACCATTATGTTCCGGATCTGCATCGCAGGATGCTGCTGGCTACCCTGTGGAACACCTACATCTGT
ATTAACGAAGCGCTGGCATTGACCCTGAGTGATTTTTCTCTGGTCCCGCCGCATCCATACCGCCAGTTGT
TTACCCTCACAACGTTCCAGTAACCGGGCATGTTCATCATCAGTAACCCGTATCGTGAGCATCCTCTCTC
GTTTCATCGGTATCATTACCCCCATGAACAGAAATCCCCCTTACACGGAGGCATCAGTGACCAAACAGGA
AAAAACCGCCCTTAACATGGCCCGCTTTATCAGAAGCCAGACATTAACGCTTCTGGAGAAACTCAACGAG
CTGGACGCGGATGAACAGGCAGACATCTGTGAATCGCTTCACGACCACGCTGATGAGCTTTACCGCAGCT
GCCTCGCGCGTTTCGGTGATGACGGTGAAAACCTCTGACACATGCAGCTCCCGGAGACGGTCACAGCTTG
TCTGTAAGCGGATGCCGGGAGCAGACAAGCCCGTCAGGGCGCGTCAGCGGGTGTTGGCGGGTGTCGGGGC
GCAGCCATGACCCAGTCACGTAGCGATAGCGGAGTGTATACTGGCTTAACTATGCGGCATCAGAGCAGAT
TGTACTGAGAGTGCACCATATATGCGGTGTGAAATACCGCACAGATGCGTAAGGAGAAAATACCGCATCA
GGCGCTCTTCCGCTTCCTCGCTCACTGACTCGCTGCGCTCGGTCGTTCGGCTGCGGCGAGCGGTATCAGC
TCACTCAAAGGCGGTAATACGGTTATCCACAGAATCAGGGGATAACGCAGGAAAGAACATGTGAGCAAAA
GGCCAGCAAAAGGCCAGGAACCGTAAAAAGGCCGCGTTGCTGGCGTTTTTCCATAGGCTCCGCCCCCCTG
ACGAGCATCACAAAAATCGACGCTCAAGTCAGAGGTGGCGAAACCCGACAGGACTATAAAGATACCAGGC
GTTTCCCCCTGGAAGCTCCCTCGTGCGCTCTCCTGTTCCGACCCTGCCGCTTACCGGATACCTGTCCGCC
TTTCTCCCTTCGGGAAGCGTGGCGCTTTCTCATAGCTCACGCTGTAGGTATCTCAGTTCGGTGTAGGTCG
TTCGCTCCAAGCTGGGCTGTGTGCACGAACCCCCCGTTCAGCCCGACCGCTGCGCCTTATCCGGTAACTA
TCGTCTTGAGTCCAACCCGGTAAGACACGACTTATCGCCACTGGCAGCAGCCACTGGTAACAGGATTAGC
AGAGCGAGGTATGTAGGCGGTGCTACAGAGTTCTTGAAGTGGTGGCCTAACTACGGCTACACTAGAAGGA
CAGTATTTGGTATCTGCGCTCTGCTGAAGCCAGTTACCTTCGGAAAAAGAGTTGGTAGCTCTTGATCCGG
CAAACAAACCACCGCTGGTAGCGGTGGTTTTTTTGTTTGCAAGCAGCAGATTACGCGCAGAAAAAAAGGA
TCTCAAGAAGATCCTTTGATCTTTTCTACGGGGTCTGACGCTCAGTGGAACGAAAACTCACGTTAAGGGA
TTTTGGTCATGAACAATAAAACTGTCTGCTTACATAAACAGTAATACAAGGGGTGTTATGAGCCATATTC
AACGGGAAACGTCTTGCTCTAGGCCGCGATTAAATTCCAACATGGATGCTGATTTATATGGGTATAAATG
GGCTCGCGATAATGTCGGGCAATCAGGTGCGACAATCTATCGATTGTATGGGAAGCCCGATGCGCCAGAG
TTGTTTCTGAAACATGGCAAAGGTAGCGTTGCCAATGATGTTACAGATGAGATGGTCAGACTAAACTGGC
TGACGGAATTTATGCCTCTTCCGACCATCAAGCATTTTATCCGTACTCCTGATGATGCATGGTTACTCAC
CACTGCGATCCCCGGGAAAACAGCATTCCAGGTATTAGAAGAATATCCTGATTCAGGTGAAAATATTGTT
GATGCGCTGGCAGTGTTCCTGCGCCGGTTGCATTCGATTCCTGTTTGTAATTGTCCTTTTAACAGCGATC
GCGTATTTCGTCTCGCTCAGGCGCAATCACGAATGAATAACGGTTTGGTTGATGCGAGTGATTTTGATGA
CGAGCGTAATGGCTGGCCTGTTGAACAAGTCTGGAAAGAAATGCATAAACTTTTGCCATTCTCACCGGAT
TCAGTCGTCACTCATGGTGATTTCTCACTTGATAACCTTATTTTTGACGAGGGGAAATTAATAGGTTGTA
TTGATGTTGGACGAGTCGGAATCGCAGACCGATACCAGGATCTTGCCATCCTATGGAACTGCCTCGGTGA
GTTTTCTCCTTCATTACAGAAACGGCTTTTTCAAAAATATGGTATTGATAATCCTGATATGAATAAATTG
CAGTTTCATTTGATGCTCGATGAGTTTTTCTAAGAATTAATTCATGAGCGGATACATATTTGAATGTATT
TAGAAAAATAAACAAATAGGGGTTCCGCGCACATTTCCCCGAAAAGTGCCACCTGAAATTGTAAACGTTA
ATATTTTGTTAAAATTCGCGTTAAATTTTTGTTAAATCAGCTCATTTTTTAACCAATAGGCCGAAATCGG
CAAAATCCCTTATAAATCAAAAGAATAGACCGAGATAGGGT
[37 nt withheld, positions 5432-5468]
AAAGAACGTGGACTCCAACGTCAAAGG
[49 nt withheld, positions 5496-5544]
T
[91 nt withheld, positions 5546-5636]
G
[124 nt withheld, positions 5638-5761]
CCCATTCGCCA
Features (pLannotate 1.2.2; 21 found; start..end, strand, type, name):
     26..73      -  terminator     T7 terminator: transcription terminator for bacteriophage T7 RNA polymerase
     81..130     -  CDS            SET1 (fragment): solubility-enhancement tag derived from T7 phage gene 10B
    140..157     -  CDS            9xHis (fragment): 9xHis affinity tag
    212..535     -  CDS            KV5AD_MOUSE: Experimental evidence at protein level: Swiss-Prot protein existence level 1. From Mus musculus (Mouse).
    588..625     -  CDS            FAPβ1 (fragment): fluorogen-activating protein composed of the HL1.0.1-TO1 single-chain antibody fragment (Szent-Gyorgyi et al., 2008) binds thiazole orange derivatives to produce green fluorescence
    632..697     -  CDS            pel1 (fragment): PLY1_PECAS - Also known as pelA. Experimental evidence at protein level: Swiss-Prot protein existence level 1. Involved in maceration and soft-rotting of plant tissue. From Pectobacterium atrosepticum (strain SCRI 1043 / ATCC BAA-672) (Erwinia carotovora subsp. atroseptica).
    705..727     -  RBS            RBS: efficient ribosome binding site from bacteriophage T7 gene 10 (Olins and Rangwala, 1989)
    742..766     -  protein_bind   lac operator: The lac repressor binds to the lac operator to inhibit transcription in E. coli. This inhibition can be relieved by adding lactose or isopropyl-β-D-thiogalactopyranoside (IPTG). lac repressor encoded by lacI
    767..785     -  promoter       T7 promoter: promoter for bacteriophage T7 RNA polymerase
    811..1090    +  CDS            TcR (fragment): tetracycline efflux protein; tet; confers resistance to tetracycline
   1098..1175    +  promoter       lacI promoter: lacI
   1176..2258    +  CDS            lacI: lac repressor; lacI; The lac repressor binds to the lac operator to inhibit transcription in E. coli. This inhibition can be relieved by adding lactose or isopropyl-β-D-thiogalactopyranoside (IPTG).
   2271..2292    +  protein_bind   CAP binding site: CAP binding activates transcription in the presence of cAMP. E. coli catabolite activator protein
   2307..2598    +  CDS            TcR (fragment): tetracycline efflux protein; tet; confers resistance to tetracycline
   2670..3050    -  CDS            YPB1_ECOLX: Protein predicted: Swiss-Prot protein existence level 4. From Escherichia coli.
   3067..3258    +  CDS            rop: Rop protein, which maintains plasmids at low copy number; rop
   3360..3502    +  misc_feature   bom: basis of mobility region from pBR322
   3688..4276    -  rep_origin     ori: high-copy-number ColE1/pMB1/pBR322/pUC origin of replication
   4398..5213    +  CDS            KanR: aminoglycoside phosphotransferase; aph(3')-Ia; confers resistance to kanamycin in bacteria or G418 (Geneticin®) in eukaryotes
   5222..5279    -  promoter       AmpR promoter (fragment): bla
   5306..5761    -  rep_origin     f1 ori (sequence partly withheld): f1 bacteriophage origin of replication; arrow indicates direction of (+) strand synthesis
