[The description below was written by a language model from this plasmid's Addgene catalogue record and pLannotate feature annotations shown in this document.]
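Description:
pET-scFv-T is a bacterial expression vector built on a modified Novagen pET-30a backbone and designed for efficient production of single-chain variable fragment (scFv) antibodies in E. coli, particularly clones selected from the Tomlinson I+J phagemid libraries. According to the record, it circumvents the problem of in-frame amber codons that such library-derived scFvs can carry. The plasmid is selected with kanamycin through the aph(3')-Ia gene. It replicates from a pBR322-type ColE1 origin accompanied by rop and the bom region, consistent with its listing as low copy. An f1 origin is also present.

The expression cassette is driven by the T7 promoter with an adjacent lac operator, and a plasmid-borne lacI gene supplies the repressor, so transcription depends on T7 RNA polymerase and is inducible with IPTG. Downstream lie the T7 gene 10 ribosome binding site, a pelB-type pectate lyase leader introduced by the depositors to direct the product to the periplasm, a modified multiple cloning site, an added in-frame C-terminal His-tag for affinity purification, and the T7 terminator.

The deposited plasmid carries a 512 bp insert between retained NcoI and NotI sites, described as the human kappa light chain of antibody 1D8 from the Tomlinson library. The automated annotation matches this region to a mouse kappa variable domain and a short scFv-like fragment. These labels probably reflect sequence homology among antibody domains rather than a different origin. The short tetracycline-resistance and AmpR promoter fragments are backbone remnants rather than functional markers. New scFv sequences would presumably be placed between the same two sites, although the record does not describe the insert as a replaceable stuffer.
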