Addgene plasmid #67843: pET-scFv-T
Purpose: pET-30-based vector dedicated to efficient scFv expression, which circumvents the problem of in-frame amber codons in scFvs.
Depositing lab: Joanna Bereta. Depositing organization: Jagiellonian University. Publication: A new expression vector facilitating production and functional analysis of scFv antibody fragments selected from Tomlinson I+J phagemid libraries. Ossysek K, Uchanski T, Kulesza M, Bzowska M, Klaus T, Wos K, Madej M, Bereta J. Immunol Lett. 2015 Jul 25. pii: S0165-2478(15)30011-0. doi: 10.1016/j.imlet.2015.07.005. PubMed 26219832.
Backbone
  Vector backbone: modified pET-30a
  Backbone manufacturer: Novagen
  Backbone size w/o insert (bp): 5260
  Total vector size (bp): 5772
  Modifications to backbone: modified MCS, pelB leader sequence was introduced, addittional in frame His-tag was introduced
  Vector type: Bacterial Expression
Growth in bacteria
  Bacterial resistance: Kanamycin, 50 μg/mL
  Growth temperature: 37°C
  Growth strain: Top10
  Copy number: Low Copy
Gene/Insert
  Gene/Insert name: antibody 1D8 light kappa chain
  Species: H. sapiens (human)
  Insert size (bp): 512
  Promoter: T7 promoter
  Tag / fusion protein: His-tag (C terminal on backbone)
  Cloning method: Restriction Enzyme; 5′ cloning site NcoI (not destroyed); 3′ cloning site NotI (not destroyed)
  Sequencing primers: 5′ TAATACGACTCACTATAGG; 3′ GCTAGTTATTGCTCAGCGG
Resource information
  A portion of this plasmid was derived from a plasmid made by: The antibody 1D8 light kappa chain was derived from Tomlinson I+J phagemid library.
Terms and licenses: Academic/Nonprofit Terms; Industry Terms: Not Available to Industry
How to cite: pET-scFv-T was a gift from Joanna Bereta (Addgene plasmid # 67843 ; http://n2t.net/addgene:67843 ; RRID:Addgene_67843)
