>Addgene plasmid #67843 | pET-scFv-T | addgene partial sequence | sequence record 120443 | KanR2-F 5'-GAACTGCCTCGGTGAGTTTT-3'
AACGGCTTTTTCAAAAATATGGTATTGATAATCCTGATATGAATAAATTGCAGTTTCATTTGATGCTCGA
TGAGTTTTTCTAAGAATTAATTCATGAGCGGATACATATTTGAATGTATTTAGAAAAATAAACAAATAGG
GGTTCCGCGCACATTTCCCCGAAAAGTGCCACCTAAATTGTAAGCGTTAATATTTTGTTAAAATTCGCGT
TAAATTTTTGTTAAATCAGCTCATTTTTTAACCAATAGGCCGAAATCGGCAAAATCCCTTATAAATCAAA
AGAATAGACCGAGATAGGGT
[37 nt withheld, positions 301-337]
AAAGAACGTGGACTCCAACGTCAAAGG
[49 nt withheld, positions 365-413]
T
[91 nt withheld, positions 415-505]
G
[124 nt withheld, positions 507-630]
CCCATTCGCCAATCCGGATATAGTTCCTCCTTTCAGCAAAAAACCCCTCAAGACCCGTTTAGAGGCCCCA
AGGGGTTATGCTAGTTATTGCTCAGCGGTGGCAGCAGCCAACTCAGCTTCCTTTCGGGCTTTGTTAGCAG
CCGGATCTCAGTGGTGGTGGTGGTGGTGCTCGAAGGATCCGCGTTATTAAAGCTTGTGATGGTGATGATG
ATGTGCGGCCGCCCGTTTGATTTCCACCTTGGTCCCTTGGCCGAACGTATGAGGCCGCTTCAAAA
