>Addgene plasmid #67843 | pET-scFv-T | addgene partial sequence | sequence record 120445 | LacI-R 5'-GGCATACTCTGCGACATCGT-3'
CATTCACCACCCTGAATTGACTCTCTTCCGGGCGCTATCATGCCATACCGCGAAAGGTTTTGCGCCATTC
GATGGTGTCCGGGATCTCGACGCTCTCCCTTATGCGACTCCTGCATTAGGAAGCAGCCCAGTAGTAGGTT
GAGGCCGTTGAGCACCGCCGCCGCAAGGAATGGTGCATGCAAGGAGATGGCGCCCAACAGTCCCCCGGCC
ACGGGGCCTGCCACCATACCCACGCCGAAACAAGCGCTCATGAGCCCGAAGTGGCGAGCCCGATCTTCCC
CATCGGTGATGTCGGCGATATAGGCGCCAGCAACCGCACCTGTGGCGCCGGTGATGCCGGCCACGATGCG
TCCGGCGTAGAGGATCGAGATCGATCTCGATCCCGCGAAATTAATACGACTCACTATAGGGGAATTGTGA
GCGGATAACAATTCCCCTCTAGAAATAATTTTGTTTAACTTTAAGAAGGAGATATACATATGAAATACCT
ATTGCCTACGGCAGCCGCTGGATTGTTATTACTCGCGGCCCAGCCGGCCATGGCCGAGGTGTTTGACTAC
TGGGGCCAGGGAACCCTGGTCACCGTCTCGAGCGGTGGAGGCGGTTCAGGCGGAGGTGGCAGCGGCGGTG
GCGGGTCGACGGACATCCAGATGACCCAGTCTCCATCCTCCCTGTCTGCATCTGTAGGAGACAGAGTCAC
CATCACTTGCCGGGCAAGTCAGAGCATTAGCAGCTATTTAAATTGGTATCAGCAGAAACCAGGGAAAGCC
CCTAAGCTCCTGATCTATCGGGCATCCATGTTGCAAAGTGGGGTCCCATCAAGGTTCAGTGGCAGTGGAT
CTGGGACAGATTTCACTCTCACCATCAGCAGTCTGCAACCTGAAGATTTTGCAACTTACTACTGTCAACA
GATTTTGAAGCGGCCTCATACGTTCGGCCAAGGGACCAAGGTGGAAATCAAACGGGCGGCCGCACATCAT
CATCACCATCACAAGCTTTAATAACGCGGATCCTTCGAGCACCACCACCACCACCACTGAGATCCGGCTG
CTAACAAAGCCCGAAAGGAAGCTGAGTTGGCTGCTGCCACCGCTGAGCAATAACTAGCATAACCC
